>Addgene plasmid #201766 | pABY-T3 | addgene full sequence | sequence record 403476 | Addgene NGS Result
GGGGAACACCTTGGTCAGGGGCGGGTCCACCGGCACCTCCCGCAGGGTGAAGCCGTCCCCGGTGGCGGTG
ACGCGGAAGACGGTGTCGGTGGTGAAGGACCCATCCAGTGCCTCGATGGCCTCGGCGTCCCCCGGGACAC
TGGTGCGGTACCGGTAAGCCGTGTCGTCAAGAGTGGTACCCATGGTTGTTTATGTTCGGATGTGATGTGA
GAACTGTATCCTAGCAAGATTTTAAAAGGAAGTATATGAAAGAAGAACCTCAGTGGCAAATCCTAACCTT
TTATATTTCTCTACAGGGGCGCGGCGTGGGGACAATTCAACGCGTCTGTGAGGGGAGCGTTTCCCTGCTC
GCAGGTCTGCAGCGAGGAGCCGTAATTTTTGCTTCGCGCCGTGCGGCCATCAAAATGTATGGATGCAAAT
GATTATACATGGGGATGTATGGGCTAAATGTACGGGCGACAGTCACATCATGCCCCTGAGCTGCGCACGT
CAAGACTGTCAAGGAGGGTATTCTGGGCCTCCATGTCGCTGGCCGGGTGACCCGGCGGGGACGAGGCAAG
CTAAACAGATCTTTACTCGGTCAATCTTCTCCTCAGCTCCTCTTCTAATCTTGATGGGTCGACCTGCAGC
GTACGAAGCTTCAGCTGGCGGCCGCGTTCTATAGTGTCACCTAAATCGTATGTGTATGATACATAAGGTT
ATGTATTAATTGTAGCCGCGTTCTAACGACAATATGTCCATATGGTGCACTCTCAGTACAATCTGCTCTG
ATGCCGCATAGTTAAGCCAGCCCCGACACCCGCCAACACCCGCTGACGCGCCCTGACGGGCTTGTCTGCT
CCCGGCATCCGCTTACAGACAAGCTGTGACCGTCTCCGGGAGCTGCATGTGTCAGAGGTTTTCACCGTCA
TCACCGAAACGCGCGAGACGAAAGGGCCTCGTGATACGCCTATTTTTATAGGTTAATGTCATGATAATAA
TGGTTTCTTAGACGTCAGGTGGCACTTTTCGGGGAAATGTGCGCGGAACCCCTATTTGTTTATTTTTCTA
AATACATTCAAATATGTATCCGCTCATGAGACAATAACCCTGATAAATGCTTCAATAATATTGAAAAAGG
AAGAGTATGAGTATTCAACATTTCCGTGTCGCCCTTATTCCCTTTTTTGCGGCATTTTGCCTTCCTGTTT
TTGCTCACCCAGAAACGCTGGTGAAAGTAAAAGATGCTGAAGATCAGTTGGGTGCACGAGTGGGTTACAT
CGAACTGGATCTCAACAGCGGTAAGATCCTTGAGAGTTTTCGCCCCGAAGAACGTTTTCCAATGATGAGC
ACTTTTAAAGTTCTGCTATGTGGCGCGGTATTATCCCGTATTGACGCCGGGCAAGAGCAACTCGGTCGCC
GCATACACTATTCTCAGAATGACTTGGTTGAGTACTCACCAGTCACAGAAAAGCATCTTACGGATGGCAT
GACAGTAAGAGAATTATGCAGTGCTGCCATAACCATGAGTGATAACACTGCGGCCAACTTACTTCTGACA
ACGATCGGAGGACCGAAGGAGCTAACCGCTTTTTTGCACAACATGGGGGATCATGTAACTCGCCTTGATC
GTTGGGAACCGGAGCTGAATGAAGCCATACCAAACGACGAGCGTGACACCACGATGCCTGTAGCAATGGC
AACAACGTTGCGCAAACTATTAACTGGCGAACTACTTACTCTAGCTTCCCGGCAACAATTAATAGACTGG
ATGGAGGCGGATAAAGTTGCAGGACCACTTCTGCGCTCGGCCCTTCCGGCTGGCTGGTTTATTGCTGATA
AATCTGGAGCCGGTGAGCGTGGGTCTCGCGGTATCATTGCAGCACTGGGGCCAGATGGTAAGCCCTCCCG
TATCGTAGTTATCTACACGACGGGGAGTCAGGCAACTATGGATGAACGAAATAGACAGATCGCTGAGATA
GGTGCCTCACTGATTAAGCATTGGTAACTGTCAGACCAAGTTTACTCATATATACTTTAGATTGATTTAA
AACTTCATTTTTAATTTAAAAGGATCTAGGTGAAGATCCTTTTTGATAATCTCATGACCAAAATCCCTTA
ACGTGAGTTTTCGTTCCACTGAGCGTCAGACCCCGTAGAAAAGATCAAAGGATCTTCTTGAGATCCTTTT
TTTCTGCGCGTAATCTGCTGCTTGCAAACAAAAAAACCACCGCTACCAGCGGTGGTTTGTTTGCCGGATC
AAGAGCTACCAACTCTTTTTCCGAAGGTAACTGGCTTCAGCAGAGCGCAGATACCAAATACTGTTCTTCT
AGTGTAGCCGTAGTTAGGCCACCACTTCAAGAACTCTGTAGCACCGCCTACATACCTCGCTCTGCTAATC
CTGTTACCAGTGGCTGCTGCCAGTGGCGATAAGTCGTGTCTTACCGGGTTGGACTCAAGACGATAGTTAC
CGGATAAGGCGCAGCGGTCGGGCTGAACGGGGGGTTCGTGCACACAGCCCAGCTTGGAGCGAACGACCTA
CACCGAACTGAGATACCTACAGCGTGAGCTATGAGAAAGCGCCACGCTTCCCGAAGGGAGAAAGGCGGAC
AGGTATCCGGTAAGCGGCAGGGTCGGAACAGGAGAGCGCACGAGGGAGCTTCCAGGGGGAAACGCCTGGT
ATCTTTATAGTCCTGTCGGGTTTCGCCACCTCTGACTTGAGCGTCGATTTTTGTGATGCTCGTCAGGGGG
GCGGAGCCTATGGAAAAACGCCAGCAACGCGGCCTTTTTACGGTTCCTGGCCTTTTGCTGGCCTTTTGCT
CACATGTTCTTTCCTGCGTTATCCCCTGATTCTGTGGATAACCGTATTACCGCCTTTGAGTGAGCTGATA
CCGCTCGCCGCAGCCGAACGACCGAGCGCAGCGAGTCAGTGAGCGAGGAAGCGGAAGAGCGCCCAATACG
CAAACCGCCTCTCCCCGCGCGTTGGCCGATTCATTAATGCAGGTTAACCTGGCTTATCGAAATTAATACG
ACTCACTATAGGGAGACCGGCAGATCCGCGGCCGCATAGGCCACTAGTGGATCTGATATCATCGATGAAT
TCGAGCTCGATTACAACAGGTGTTGTCCTCTGAGGACATAAAATACACACCGAGATTCATCAACTCATTG
CTGGAGTTAGCATATCTACAATTGGGTGAAATGGGGAGCGATTTGCAGGCATTTGCTCGGCATGCCGGTA
GAGGTGTGGTCAATAAGAGCGACCTCATGCTATACCTGAGAAAGCAACCTGACCTACAGGAAAGAGTTAC
TCAAGAATAAGAATTTTCGTTTTAAAACCTAAGAGTCACTTTAAAATTTGTATACACTTATTTTTTTTAT
AACTTATTTAATAATAAAAATCATAAATCATAAGAAATTCGCCTCGAGATTAGGGGCAGGGCATGCTCAT
GTAGAGCGCCTGCTCGCCGTCCGAGGCGGTGCCGTCGTACAGGGCGGTGTCCAGGCCGCAGAGGGTGAAC
CCCATCCGCCGGTACGCGTGGATCGCCGGTGCGTTGACGTTGGTGACCTCCAGCCAGAGGTGCCCGGCGC
CCCGCTCGCGGGCGAACTCCGTCGCGAGCCCCATCAACGCGCGCCCGACCCCGTGCCCCCGGTGCTCCGG
GGCGACCTCGATGTCCTCGACGGTCAGCCGGCGGTTCCAGCCGGAGTACGAGACGACCACGAAGCCCGCC
AGGTCGCCGTCGTCCCCGTACGCGACGAACGTCCGGGAGTCCGGGTCGCCGTCCTCCCCGTCGTCCGATT
CGTCGTCCGATTCGTCGTC
Features (pLannotate 1.2.2; 11 found; start..end, strand, type, name):
    184..527     -  promoter       TEF promoter: Ashbya gossypii TEF promoter
    658..676     -  promoter       SP6 promoter: promoter for bacteriophage SP6 RNA polymerase
    739..790     -  misc_feature   bom (fragment): basis of mobility region from pBR322
    892..927     -  CDS            rop (fragment): Rop protein, which maintains plasmids at low copy number; rop
   1022..1126    +  promoter       AmpR promoter: bla
   1127..1987    +  CDS            AmpR: β-lactamase; bla; confers resistance to ampicillin, carbenicillin, and related antibiotics
   2158..2746    +  rep_origin     ori: high-copy-number ColE1/pMB1/pBR322/pUC origin of replication
   2929..2982    +  CDS            lacI (fragment): lac repressor; lacI; The lac repressor binds to the lac operator to inhibit transcription in E. coli. This inhibition can be relieved by adding lactose or isopropyl-β-D-thiogalactopyranoside (IPTG).
   3004..3022    +  promoter       T7 promoter: promoter for bacteriophage T7 RNA polymerase
   3215..3402    -  terminator     ADH1 terminator: S. cerevisiae ADH1; transcription terminator for the S. cerevisiae alcohol dehydrogenase 1 (ADH1) gene
   3412..177     -  CDS            NrsR (fragment) (across the origin): nourseothricin acetyltransferase; Streptomyces noursei nat1; confers resistance to nourseothricin
