[The description below was written by a language model from this plasmid's Addgene catalogue record and pLannotate feature annotations shown in this document.]
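Description:
pABY-T3 is a pFA6a-based yeast tagging template plasmid of about 3.8 kb, designed for C-terminal tagging of a protein of interest with the ALFA tag. Rather than being maintained in yeast, plasmids of this family serve as PCR templates. S2/S3 primers carry homology to the 3′ end of a target gene and amplify the tag together with a selectable marker. The product is then integrated at the chromosomal locus by homologous recombination, so the tagged protein remains under its native promoter. No yeast replication origin is annotated, which is consistent with this use. In E. coli the plasmid is propagated at high copy from a ColE1/pUC-type origin and selected with ampicillin through the bla gene and its own promoter.

The insert is a 39 bp synthetic sequence encoding the ALFA tag, a short epitope recognised by a dedicated nanobody, cloned between retained SalI and BglII sites. It is too short to have been picked up by the automated annotation, so it does not appear in the feature table. The yeast marker is a nourseothricin acetyltransferase (nat1) coding sequence driven by the Ashbya gossypii TEF promoter, which confers nourseothricin resistance on integrants. An S. cerevisiae ADH1 terminator is annotated immediately downstream of nat1 on the same strand. The table lists no separate terminator for the tagged gene, and the record does not say how transcription of the tagged open reading frame is terminated. Flanking SP6 and T7 promoters and small bom, rop and lacI fragments are backbone remnants. The plasmid belongs to an ALFA nanobody-based toolkit for imaging and biochemistry in yeast.
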