Addgene plasmid #201766: pABY-T3
Purpose: For C-terminal tagging of a protein-of-interest with the ALFA tag using S2/S3 primers in yeast
Depositing lab: Saravanan Palani. Depositing organization: Indian Institute of Science, Bangalore. Publication: ALIBY: ALFA Nanobody-Based Toolkit for Imaging and Biochemistry in Yeast. Akhuli D, Dhar A, Viji AS, Bhojappa B, Palani S. mSphere. 2022 Oct 26;7(5):e0033322. doi: 10.1128/msphere.00333-22. Epub 2022 Oct 3. PubMed 36190134.
Backbone
  Vector backbone: pFA6a
  Backbone size w/o insert (bp): 3763
  Total vector size (bp): 3802
  Vector type: Yeast Expression
  Selectable markers: Nourseothricin
Growth in bacteria
  Bacterial resistance: Ampicillin, 100 μg/mL
  Growth temperature: 37°C
  Growth strain: DH5alpha
  Copy number: High Copy
Gene/Insert
  Gene/Insert name: ALFA tag
  Species: Synthetic
  Insert size (bp): 39
  Cloning method: Restriction Enzyme; 5′ cloning site SalI (not destroyed); 3′ cloning site BglII (not destroyed)
  Sequencing primers: 5′ SP6; 3′ pHybLex-R
Terms and licenses: Academic/Nonprofit Terms; Industry Terms: Not Available to Industry
How to cite: pABY-T3 was a gift from Saravanan Palani (Addgene plasmid # 201766 ; http://n2t.net/addgene:201766 ; RRID:Addgene_201766)
